>Addgene plasmid #236921 | pNL [NlucP/GAS-RE/Hygro] Vector | depositor full sequence | sequence record 470901 | pNL [NlucP/GAS-RE/Hygro] Vector sequence 4923 bps
GGCCTAACTGGCCGGTACCTGAGCTCAGTTTCATATTACTCTAAATCAGTTTCATATTACTCTAAATCAG
TTTCATATTACTCTAAATCAGTTTCATATTACTCTAAATCCTCGAAGCTTAGACACTAGAGGGTATATAA
TGGAAGCTCGACTTCCAGCTTGGCAATCCGGTACTGTTGGTAAAGCCACCATGGTCTTCACACTCGAAGA
TTTCGTTGGGGACTGGCGACAGACAGCCGGCTACAACCTGGACCAAGTCCTTGAACAGGGAGGTGTGTCC
AGTTTGTTTCAGAATCTCGGGGTGTCCGTAACTCCGATCCAAAGGATTGTCCTGAGCGGTGAAAATGGGC
TGAAGATCGACATCCATGTCATCATCCCGTATGAAGGTCTGAGCGGCGACCAAATGGGCCAGATCGAAAA
AATTTTTAAGGTGGTGTACCCTGTGGATGATCATCACTTTAAGGTGATCCTGCACTATGGCACACTGGTA
ATCGACGGGGTTACGCCGAACATGATCGACTATTTCGGACGGCCGTATGAAGGCATCGCCGTGTTCGACG
GCAAAAAGATCACTGTAACAGGGACCCTGTGGAACGGCAACAAAATTATCGACGAGCGCCTGATCAACCC
CGACGGCTCCCTGCTGTTCCGAGTAACCATCAACGGAGTGACCGGCTGGCGGCTGTGCGAACGCATTCTG
GCGAATTCTCACGGCTTTCCGCCTGAGGTTGAAGAGCAAGCCGCCGGTACATTGCCTATGTCCTGCGCAC
AAGAAAGCGGTATGGACCGGCACCCAGCCGCTTGTGCTTCAGCTCGCATCAACGTCTAAGGCCGCGACTC
TAGAGTCGGGGCGGCCGGCCGCTTCGAGCAGACATGATAAGATACATTGATGAGTTTGGACAAACCACAA
CTAGAATGCAGTGAAAAAAATGCTTTATTTGTGAAATTTGTGATGCTATTGCTTTATTTGTAACCATTAT
AAGCTGCAATAAACAAGTTAACAACAACAATTGCATTCATTTTATGTTTCAGGTTCAGGGGGAGGTGTGG
GAGGTTTTTTAAAGCAAGTAAAACCTCTACAAATGTGGTAAAATCGATAAGGATCCGTTTGCGTATTGGG
CGCTCTTCCGCTGATCTGCGCAGCACCATGGCCTGAAATAACCTCTGAAAGAGGAACTTGGTTAGCTACC
TTCTGAGGCGGAAAGAACCAGCTGTGGAATGTGTGTCAGTTAGGGTGTGGAAAGTCCCCAGGCTCCCCAG
CAGGCAGAAGTATGCAAAGCATGCATCTCAATTAGTCAGCAACCAGGTGTGGAAAGTCCCCAGGCTCCCC
AGCAGGCAGAAGTATGCAAAGCATGCATCTCAATTAGTCAGCAACCATAGTCCCGCCCCTAACTCCGCCC
ATCCCGCCCCTAACTCCGCCCAGTTCCGCCCATTCTCCGCCCCATGGCTGACTAATTTTTTTTATTTATG
CAGAGGCCGAGGCCGCCTCTGCCTCTGAGCTATTCCAGAAGTAGTGAGGAGGCTTTTTTGGAGGCCTAGG
CTTTTGCAAAAAGCTCGATTCTTCTGACACTAGCGCCACCATGAAGAAGCCCGAACTCACCGCTACCAGC
GTTGAAAAATTTCTCATCGAGAAGTTCGACAGTGTGAGCGACCTGATGCAGTTGTCGGAGGGCGAAGAGA
GCCGAGCCTTCAGCTTCGATGTCGGCGGACGCGGCTATGTACTGCGGGTGAATAGCTGCGCTGATGGCTT
CTACAAAGACCGCTACGTGTACCGCCACTTCGCCAGCGCTGCACTACCCATCCCCGAAGTGTTGGACATC
GGCGAGTTCAGCGAGAGCCTGACATACTGCATCAGTAGACGCGCCCAAGGCGTTACTCTCCAAGACCTCC
CCGAAACAGAGCTGCCTGCTGTGTTACAGCCTGTCGCCGAAGCTATGGATGCTATTGCCGCCGCCGACCT
CAGTCAAACCAGCGGCTTCGGCCCATTCGGGCCCCAAGGCATCGGCCAGTACACAACCTGGCGGGATTTC
ATTTGCGCCATTGCTGATCCCCATGTCTACCACTGGCAGACCGTGATGGACGACACCGTGTCCGCCAGCG
TAGCTCAAGCCCTGGACGAACTGATGCTGTGGGCCGAAGACTGTCCCGAGGTGCGCCACCTCGTCCATGC
CGACTTCGGCAGCAACAACGTCCTGACCGACAACGGCCGCATCACCGCCGTAATCGACTGGTCCGAAGCT
ATGTTCGGGGACAGTCAGTACGAGGTGGCCAACATCTTCTTCTGGCGGCCCTGGCTGGCTTGCATGGAGC
AGCAGACTCGCTACTTCGAGCGCCGGCATCCCGAGCTGGCCGGCAGCCCTCGTCTGCGAGCCTACATGCT
GCGCATCGGCCTGGATCAGCTCTACCAGAGCCTCGTGGACGGCAACTTCGACGATGCTGCCTGGGCTCAA
GGCCGCTGCGATGCCATCGTCCGCAGCGGGGCCGGCACCGTCGGTCGCACACAAATCGCTCGCCGGAGCG
CAGCCGTATGGACCGACGGCTGCGTCGAGGTGCTGGCCGACAGCGGCAACCGCCGGCCCAGTACACGACC
GCGCGCTAAGGAGGTAGGTCGAGTTTAAACTCTAGAACCGGTCATGGCCGCAATAAAATATCTTTATTTT
CATTACATCTGTGTGTTGGTTTTTTGTGTGTTCGAACTAGATGCTGTCGACCGATGCCCTTGAGAGCCTT
CAACCCAGTCAGCTCCTTCCGGTGGGCGCGGGGCATGACTATCGTCGCCGCACTTATGACTGTCTTCTTT
ATCATGCAACTCGTAGGACAGGTGCCGGCAGCGCTCTTCCGCTTCCTCGCTCACTGACTCGCTGCGCTCG
GTCGTTCGGCTGCGGCGAGCGGTATCAGCTCACTCAAAGGCGGTAATACGGTTATCCACAGAATCAGGGG
ATAACGCAGGAAAGAACATGTGAGCAAAAGGCCAGCAAAAGGCCAGGAACCGTAAAAAGGCCGCGTTGCT
GGCGTTTTTCCATAGGCTCCGCCCCCCTGACGAGCATCACAAAAATCGACGCTCAAGTCAGAGGTGGCGA
AACCCGACAGGACTATAAAGATACCAGGCGTTTCCCCCTGGAAGCTCCCTCGTGCGCTCTCCTGTTCCGA
CCCTGCCGCTTACCGGATACCTGTCCGCCTTTCTCCCTTCGGGAAGCGTGGCGCTTTCTCATAGCTCACG
CTGTAGGTATCTCAGTTCGGTGTAGGTCGTTCGCTCCAAGCTGGGCTGTGTGCACGAACCCCCCGTTCAG
CCCGACCGCTGCGCCTTATCCGGTAACTATCGTCTTGAGTCCAACCCGGTAAGACACGACTTATCGCCAC
TGGCAGCAGCCACTGGTAACAGGATTAGCAGAGCGAGGTATGTAGGCGGTGCTACAGAGTTCTTGAAGTG
GTGGCCTAACTACGGCTACACTAGAAGAACAGTATTTGGTATCTGCGCTCTGCTGAAGCCAGTTACCTTC
GGAAAAAGAGTTGGTAGCTCTTGATCCGGCAAACAAACCACCGCTGGTAGCGGTGGTTTTTTTGTTTGCA
AGCAGCAGATTACGCGCAGAAAAAAAGGATCTCAAGAAGATCCTTTGATCTTTTCTACGGGGTCTGACGC
TCAGTGGAACGAAAACTCACGTTAAGGGATTTTGGTCATGAGATTATCAAAAAGGATCTTCACCTAGATC
CTTTTAAATTAAAAATGAAGTTTTAAATCAATCTAAAGTATATATGAGTAAACTTGGTCTGACAGCGGCC
GCAAATGCTAAACCACTGCAGTGGTTACCAGTGCTTGATCAGTGAGGCACCGATCTCAGCGATCTGCCTA
TTTCGTTCGTCCATAGTGGCCTGACTCCCCGTCGTGTAGATCACTACGATTCGTGAGGGCTTACCATCAG
GCCCCAGCGCAGCAATGATGCCGCGAGAGCCGCGTTCACCGGCCCCCGATTTGTCAGCAATGAACCAGCC
AGCAGGGAGGGCCGAGCGAAGAAGTGGTCCTGCTACTTTGTCCGCCTCCATCCAGTCTATGAGCTGCTGT
CGTGATGCTAGAGTAAGAAGTTCGCCAGTGAGTAGTTTCCGAAGAGTTGTGGCCATTGCTACTGGCATCG
TGGTATCACGCTCGTCGTTCGGTATGGCTTCGTTCAACTCTGGTTCCCAGCGGTCAAGCCGGGTCACATG
ATCACCCATATTATGAAGAAATGCAGTCAGCTCCTTAGGGCCTCCGATCGTTGTCAGAAGTAAGTTGGCC
GCGGTGTTGTCGCTCATGGTAATGGCAGCACTACACAATTCTCTTACCGTCATGCCATCCGTAAGATGCT
TTTCCGTGACCGGCGAGTACTCAACCAAGTCGTTTTGTGAGTAGTGTATACGGCGACCAAGCTGCTCTTG
CCCGGCGTCTATACGGGACAACACCGCGCCACATAGCAGTACTTTGAAAGTGCTCATCATCGGGAATCGT
TCTTCGGGGCGGAAAGACTCAAGGATCTTGCCGCTATTGAGATCCAGTTCGATATAGCCCACTCTTGCAC
CCAGTTGATCTTCAGCATCTTTTACTTTCACCAGCGTTTCGGGGTGTGCAAAAACAGGCAAGCAAAATGC
CGCAAAGAAGGGAATGAGTGCGACACGAAAATGTTGGATGCTCATACTCGTCCTTTTTCAATATTATTGA
AGCATTTATCAGGGTTACTAGTACGTCTCTCAAGGATAAGTAAGTAATATTAAGGTACGGGAGGTATTGG
ACAGGCCGCAATAAAATATCTTTATTTTCATTACATCTGTGTGTTGGTTTTTTGTGTGAATCGATAGTAC
TAACATACGCTCTCCATCAAAACAAAACGAAACAAAACAAACTAGCAAAATAGGCTGTCCCCAGTGCAAG
TGCAGGTGCCAGAACATTTCTCT
Features (pLannotate 1.2.2; 14 found; start..end, strand, type, name):
    127..158     +  promoter       minP: minimal TATA-box promoter with low basal activity
    191..703     +  CDS            Nluc: NanoLuc® luciferase human codon-optimized
    716..826     +  CDS            ODC1 (fragment): DCOR_HUMAN - Experimental evidence at protein level: Swiss-Prot protein existence level 1. Catalyzes the first and rate-limiting step of polyamine biosynthesis that converts ornithine into putrescine, which is the precursor for the polyamines, spermidine and spermine. Polyamines are essential for cell proliferation and are implicated in cellular processes, ranging from DNA replication to apoptosis. From Homo sapiens (Human).
    878..999     -  polyA_signal   SV40 poly(A) signal: SV40 polyadenylation signal
   1025..1156    -  CDS            LT_SV40 (fragment): Experimental evidence at protein level: Swiss-Prot protein existence level 1. Isoform 17kT antigen targets host RBL2 for degradation and promotes cell proliferation. Transactivates host cyclin A promoter through its J domain. From Simian virus 40 (SV40).
   1193..1550    +  promoter       SV40 promoter: SV40 enhancer and early promoter
   1581..2618    +  CDS            HygR: hygromycin B phosphotransferase confers resistance to hygromycin
   2642..2690    +  polyA_signal   poly(A) signal: synthetic polyadenylation signal
   2706..2837    +  CDS            TcR (fragment): tetracycline efflux protein; tet; confers resistance to tetracycline
   3017..3605    -  rep_origin     ori: high-copy-number ColE1/pMB1/pBR322/pUC origin of replication
   3805..4665    -  CDS            AmpR: β-lactamase confers resistance to ampicillin, carbenicillin, and related antibiotics
   4666..4707    -  promoter       AmpR promoter (fragment): bla
   4770..4818    +  polyA_signal   poly(A) signal: synthetic polyadenylation signal
   4832..4923    +  misc_feature   pause site: RNA polymerase II transcriptional pause signal from the human α2 globin gene
