[The description below was written by a language model from this plasmid's Addgene catalogue record and pLannotate feature annotations shown in this document.]
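Description:
pNL [NlucP/GAS-RE/Hygro] Vector is a 4,923 bp mammalian luciferase reporter plasmid, listed as derived from the pNL1.1.CMV[Nluc/CMV] backbone. It is propagated in E. coli through a high-copy ColE1/pUC-type origin with ampicillin selection (AmpR, β-lactamase). For mammalian cells it carries a separate hygromycin B phosphotransferase cassette driven by the SV40 enhancer/early promoter and ended by a synthetic poly(A) signal, which allows stable reporter lines to be selected as well as transient use.

The reporter unit is a minimal TATA-box promoter (minP) with low basal activity, placed in front of human codon-optimized NanoLuc luciferase. The luciferase is followed by a fragment of human ornithine decarboxylase and an SV40 late poly(A) signal. The ODC fragment corresponds to the PEST-type degradation sequence implied by the "NlucP" name. It shortens the reporter's half-life, so the luminescent signal follows changes in transcription more closely. Upstream of the cassette, a synthetic poly(A) signal and an RNA polymerase II pause site from the human α2-globin gene reduce read-through transcription from the backbone and so lower background.

The GAS response element is not annotated in the feature table. It presumably lies in the short unannotated stretch just upstream of minP, where it would make NanoLuc output depend on factors that bind it. The catalogue entry links the insert to the human gastrin gene (GAST, alias GAS). However, "GAS-RE" in reporter vectors of this type conventionally means the interferon-gamma activated sequence bound by STAT proteins, so that gene link looks like an alias collision. The record does not settle this point. The stated purpose is use of the GAS response element in luciferase reporter assays.
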