Addgene plasmid #236921: pNL [NlucP/GAS-RE/Hygro] Vector
Purpose: Express GAS response element in luciferase reporter assay
Depositing lab: Promega Corporation.
Backbone
  Vector backbone: pNL1.1.CMV[Nluc/CMV] Vector
  Vector type: Luciferase
  Selectable markers: Hygromycin
Growth in bacteria
  Bacterial resistance: Ampicillin, 100 μg/mL
  Growth temperature: 37°C
  Growth strain: DH5alpha
  Copy number: High Copy
Gene/Insert
  Gene/Insert name: GAS
  Species: H. sapiens (human)
  Mutation: None
  Entrez Gene: GAST (a.k.a. GAS)
  Promoter: minP
  Tag / fusion protein: NanoLuc (R) (N terminal on backbone)
  Cloning method: Other
Terms and licenses: Academic/Nonprofit Terms; Industry Terms
How to cite: pNL [NlucP/GAS-RE/Hygro] Vector was a gift from Promega Corporation (Addgene plasmid # 236921)
